>Addgene plasmid #152707 | pGBW-m4133921 | depositor full sequence | sequence record 295719 | Full Sequence
CACCATGGTTGGGGCTTGTGTTCTTTGCAATTCACAGACTTCATTAAGATGTGGTGCTTGCATACGTAGA
CCATTCTTATGTTGTAAATGCTGTTACGACCATGTCATATCAACATCACATAAATTAGTCTTGTCTGTTA
ATCCGTATGTTTGCAATGCTCCAGGTTGTGATGTCACAGATGTGACTCAACTTTACTTAGGAGGTATGAG
CTATTATTGTAAATCACATAAACCACCCATTAGTTTTCCATTGTGTGCTAATGGACAAGTTTTTGGTTTA
TATAAAAATACATGTGTTGGTAGCGATAATGTTACTGACTTTAATGCAATTGCAACATGTGACTGGACAA
ATGCTGGTGATTACATTTTAGCTAACACCTGTACTGAAAGACTCAAGCTTTTTGCAGCAGAAACGCTCAA
AGCTACTGAGGAGACATTTAAACTGTCTTATGGTATTGCTACTGTACGTGAAGTGCTGTCTGACAGAGAA
TTACATCTTTCATGGGAAGTTGGTAAACCTAGACCACCACTTAACCGAAATTATGTCTTTACTGGTTATC
GTGTAACTAAAAACAGTAAAGTACAAATAGGAGAGTACACCTTTGAAAAAGGTGACTATGGTGATGCTGT
TGTTTACCGAGGTACAACAACTTACAAATTAAATGTTGGTGATTATTTTGTGCTGACATCACATACAGTA
ATGCCATTAAGTGCACCTACACTAGTGCCACAAGAGCACTATGTTAGAATTACTGGCTTATACCCAACAC
TCAATATCTCAGATGAGTTTTCTAGCAATGTTGCAAATTATCAAAAGGTTGGTATGCAAAAGTATTCTAC
ACTCCAGGGACCACCTGGTACTGGTAAGAGTCATTTTGCTATTGGCCTAGCTCTCTACTACCCTTCTGCT
CGCATAGTGTATACAGCTTGCTCTCATGCCGCTGTTGATGCACTATGTGAGAAGGCATTAAAATATTTGC
CTATAGATAAATGTAGTAGAATTATACCTGCACGTGCTCGTGTAGAGTGTTTTGATAAATTCAAAGTGAA
TTCAACATTAGAACAGTATGTCTTTTGTACTGTAAATGCATTGCCTGAGACGACAGCAGATATAGTTGTC
TTTGATGAAATTTCAATGGCCACAAATTATGATTTGAGTGTTGTCAATGCCAGATTACGTGCTAAGCACT
ATGTGTACATTGGCGACCCTGCTCAATTACCTGCACCACGCACATTGCTAACTAAGGGCACACTAGAACC
AGAATATTTCAATTCAGTGTGTAGACTTATGAAAACTATAGGTCCAGACATGTTCCTCGGAACTTGTCGG
CGTTGTCCTGCTGAAATTGTTGACACTGTGAGTGCTTTGGTTTATGATAATAAGCTTAAAGCACATAAAG
ACAAATCAGCTCAATGCTTTAAAATGTTTTATAAGGGTGTTATCACGCATGATGTTTCATCTGCAATTAA
CAGGCCACAAATAGGCGTGGTAAGAGAATTCCTTACACGTAACCCTGCTTGGAGAAAAGCTGTCTTTATT
TCACCTTATAATTCACAGAATGCTGTAGCCTCAAAGATTTTGGGACTACCAACTCAAACTGTTGATTCAT
CACAGGGCTCAGAATATGACTATGTCATATTCACTCAAACCACTGAAACAGCTCACTCTTGTAATGTAAA
CAGATTTAATGTTGCTATTACCAGAGCAAAAGTAGGCATACTTTGCATAATGTCTGATAGAGACCTTTAT
GACAAGTTGCAATTTACAAGTCTTGAAATTCCACGTAGGAATGTGGCAACTTTAGAAAACCTTTACTTTC
AGTCGAAGAGGCGATGGAAAAAGAATTTTATCGCGGTGAGTGCAGCCAACAGATTCAAAAAGATATCCTC
GTCTGGTGCCCTCTAAGCTAGCTTGACTGACTGAGATACAGCGTACCTTCAGCTCACAGACATGATAAGA
TACATTGATGAGTTTGGACAAACCACAACTAGAATGCAGTGAAAAAAATGCTTTATTTGTGAAATTTGTG
ATGCTATTGCTTTATTTGTAACCATTATAAGCTGCAATAAACAAGTTAACAACAACAATTGCATTCATTT
TATGTTTCAGGTTCAGGGGGAGGTGTGGGAGGTTTTTTAAAGCAAGTAAAACCTCTACAAATGTGGTATT
GGCCCATCTCTATCGGTATCGTAGCATAACCCCTTGGGGCCTCTAAACGGGTCTTGAGGGGTTTTTTGTG
CCCCTCGGGCCGGATTGCTATCTACCGGCATTGGCGCAGAAAAAAATGCCTGATGCGACGCTGCGCGTCT
TATACTCCCACATATGCCAGATTCAGCAACGGATACGGCTTCCCCAACTTGCCCACTTCCATACGTGTCC
TCCTTACCAGAAATTTATCCTTAAGGTCGTCAGCTATCCTGCAGGCGATCTCTCGATTTCGATCAAGACA
TTCCTTTAATGGTCTTTTCTGGACACCACTAGGGGTCAGAAGTAGTTCATCAAACTTTCTTCCCTCCCTA
ATCTCATTGGTTACCTTGGGCTATCGAAACTTAATTAACCAGTCAAGTCAGCTACTTGGCGAGATCGACT
TGTCTGGGTTTCGACTACGCTCAGAATTGCGTCAGTCAAGTTCGATCTGGTCCTTGCTATTGCACCCGTT
CTCCGATTACGAGTTTCATTTAAATCATGTGAGCAAAAGGCCAGCAAAAGGCCAGGAACCGTAAAAAGGC
CGCGTTGCTGGCGTTTTTCCATAGGCTCCGCCCCCCTGACGAGCATCACAAAAATCGACGCTCAAGTCAG
AGGTGGCGAAACCCGACAGGACTATAAAGATACCAGGCGTTTCCCCCTGGAAGCTCCCTCGTGCGCTCTC
CTGTTCCGACCCTGCCGCTTACCGGATACCTGTCCGCCTTTCTCCCTTCGGGAAGCGTGGCGCTTTCTCA
TAGCTCACGCTGTAGGTATCTCAGTTCGGTGTAGGTCGTTCGCTCCAAGCTGGGCTGTGTGCACGAACCC
CCCGTTCAGCCCGACCGCTGCGCCTTATCCGGTAACTATCGTCTTGAGTCCAACCCGGTAAGACACGACT
TATCGCCACTGGCAGCAGCCACTGGTAACAGGATTAGCAGAGCGAGGTATGTAGGCGGTGCTACAGAGTT
CTTGAAGTGGTGGCCTAACTACGGCTACACTAGAAGAACAGTATTTGGTATCTGCGCTCTGCTGAAGCCA
GTTACCTTCGGAAAAAGAGTTGGTAGCTCTTGATCCGGCAAACAAACCACCGCTGGTAGCGGTGGTTTTT
TTGTTTGCAAGCAGCAGATTACGCGCAGAAAAAAAGGATCTCAAGAAGATCCTTTGATCTTTTCTACGGG
GTCTGACGCTCAGTGGAACGAAAACTCACGTTAAGGGATTTTGGTCATGAGATTATCAAAAAGGATCTTC
ACCTAGATCCTTTTAAATTAAAAATGAAGTTTTAAATCAATCTAAAGTATATATGAGTAAACTTGGTCTG
ACAGTTACCAATGCTTAATCAGTGAGGCACCTATCTCAGCGATCTGTCTATTTCGTTCATCCATAGTTGC
ATTTAAATTTCCGAACTCTCCAAGGCCCTCGTCGGAAAATCTTCAAACCTTTCGTCCGATCCATCTTGCA
GGCTACCTCTCGAACGAACTATCGCAAGTCTCTTGGCCGGCCTTGCGCCTTGGCTATTGCTTGGCAGCGC
CTATCGCCAGGTATTACTCCAATCCCGAATATCCGAGATCGGGATCACCCGAGAGAAGTTCAACCTACAT
CCTCAATCCCGATCTATCCGAGATCCGAGGAATATCGAAATCGGGGCGCGCCTGGCCTCCGCGCCGGGTT
TTGGCGCCTCCCGCGGGCGCCCCCCTCGTCACGGCGAGCGCTGCCACGTCAGACGAAGGGCGCAGGAGCG
TCCTGATCCTTCCGCCCGGACGCTCAGGACAGCGGCCCGCTGCTCATAAGACTCGGCCTTAGAACCCCAG
TATCAGCAGAAGGACATTTTAGGACGGGACTTGGGTGACTCTAGGGCACTGGTTTTCTTTCCAGAGAGCG
GAACAGGCGAGGAAAAGTAGTCCCTTCTCGGCGATTCTGCGGAGGGATCTCCGTGGGGCGGTGAACGCCG
ATGATTATATAAGGACGCGCCGGGTGTGGCACAGCTAGTTCCGTCGCAGCCGGGATTTGGGTCGCGGTTC
TTGTTTGTGGATCGCTGTGATCGTCACTTGGTGAGTAGCGGGCTGCTGGGCTGGCCGGGGCTTTCGTGGC
CGCCGGGCCGCTCGGTGGGACGGAAGCGTGTGGAGAGACCGCCAAGGGCTGTAGTCTGGGTCCGCGAGCA
AGGTTGCCCTGAACTGGGGGTTGGGGGGAGCGCAGCAAAATGGCGGCTGTTCCCGAGTCTTGAATGGAAG
ACGCTTGTGAGGCGGGCTGTGAGGTCGTTGAAACAAGGTGGGGGGCATGGTGGGCGGCAAGAACCCAAGG
TCTTGAGCCCTTCGCTAATGCGGGAAAGCTCTTATTCGGGTGAGATGGGCTGGGCACCATCTGGGGACCC
TGACGTGAAGTTTGTCACTGACTGGAGAACTCGGTTTGTCGTCTGTTGCGGGGGCGGCAGTTATGGCGGT
GCCGTTGGGCAGTGCACCCGTACCTTTGGGAGCGCGCGCCCTCGTCGTGTCGTGACGTCACCCGTTCTGT
TGGCTTATAATGCAGGGTGGGGCCACCTGCCGGTAGGTGTGCGGTAGGCTTTTCTCCGTCGCAGGACGCA
GGGTTCGGGCCTAGGGTAGGCTCTCCTGAATCGACAGGCGCCGGACCTCTGGTGAGGGGAGGGATAAGTG
AGGCGTCAGTTTCTTTGGTCGGTTTTATGTACCTATCTTCTTAAGTAGCTGAAGCTCCGGTTTTGAACTA
TGCGCTCGGGGTTGGCGAGTGTGTTTTGTGAAGTTTTTTAGGCACCTTTTGAAATGTAATCATTTGGGTC
AATATGTAATTTTCAGTGTTAGACTTGTAAATTGTCCGCTAAATTCTGGCCGTTTTTGGCTTTTTTGTTA
GACAACATGACCGAGTACAAGCCCACGGTGCGCCTCGCCACCCGCGACGACGTCCCCAGGGCCGTACGCA
CCCTCGCCGCCGCGTTCGCCGACTACCCCGCCACGCGCCACACCGTCGATCCGGACCGCCACATCGAGCG
GGTCACCGAGCTGCAAGAACTCTTCCTCACGCGCGTCGGGCTCGACATCGGCAAGGTGTGGGTCGCGGAC
GACGGCGCCGCGGTGGCGGTCTGGACCACGCCGGAGAGCGTCGAAGCGGGGGCGGTGTTCGCCGAGATCG
GCCCGCGCATGGCCGAGTTGAGCGGTTCCCGGCTGGCCGCGCAGCAACAGATGGAGGGCCTCCTGGCGCC
GCACCGGCCCAAGGAGCCCGCGTGGTTCCTGGCCACCGTCGGCGTCTCGCCCGACCACCAGGGCAAGGGT
CTGGGCAGCGCCGTCGTGCTCCCCGGAGTGGAGGCCGCCGAGCGCGCCGGGGTGCCCGCCTTCCTGGAGA
CCTCCGCGCCCCGCAACCTCCCCTTCTACGAGCGGCTCGGCTTCACCGTCACCGCCGACGTCGAGGTGCC
CGAAGGACCGCGCACCTGGTGCATGACCCGCAAGCCCGGTGCCTAGGCTAGTATGTAAGCCTAGTCTTAG
ATAATAAAATCGCTATCCATCGAAGATGGATGTGTGTTGGTTTTTTGTGTGTGTAACGCTAGGCGCGCCT
GGTGTACCGAGAACGATCCTCTCAGTGCGAGTCTCGACGATCCATATCGTTGCTTGGCAGTCAGCCAGTC
GGAATCCAGCTTGGGACCCAGGAAGTCCAATCGTCAGATATTGTACTCAAGCCTGGTCACGGCAGCGTAC
CGATCTGTTTAAACCTAGATATTGATAGTCTGATCGGTCAACGTATAATCGAGTCCTAGCTTTTGCAAAC
ATCTATCAAGAGACAGGATCAGCAGGAGGCTTTCGCATGAGTATTCAACATTTCCGTGTCGCCCTTATTC
CCTTTTTTGCGGCATTTTGCCTTCCTGTTTTTGCTCACCCAGAAACGCTGGTGAAAGTAAAAGATGCTGA
AGATCAGTTGGGTGCGCGAGTGGGTTACATCGAACTGGATCTCAACAGCGGTAAGATCCTTGAGAGTTTT
CGCCCCGAAGAACGCTTTCCAATGATGAGCACTTTTAAAGTTCTGCTATGTGGCGCGGTATTATCCCGTA
TTGACGCCGGGCAAGAGCAACTCGGTCGCCGCATACACTATTCTCAGAATGACTTGGTTGAGTATTCACC
AGTCACAGAAAAGCATCTTACGGATGGCATGACAGTAAGAGAATTATGCAGTGCTGCCATAACCATGAGT
GATAACACTGCGGCCAACTTACTTCTGACAACGATTGGAGGACCGAAGGAGCTAACCGCTTTTTTGCACA
ACATGGGGGATCATGTAACTCGCCTTGATCGTTGGGAACCGGAGCTGAATGAAGCCATACCAAACGACGA
GCGTGACACCACGATGCCTGTAGCAATGGCAACAACCTTGCGTAAACTATTAACTGGCGAACTACTTACT
CTAGCTTCCCGGCAACAGTTGATAGACTGGATGGAGGCGGATAAAGTTGCAGGACCACTTCTGCGCTCGG
CCCTTCCGGCTGGCTGGTTTATTGCTGATAAATCTGGAGCCGGTGAGCGTGGGTCTCGCGGTATCATTGC
AGCACTGGGGCCAGATGGTAAGCCCTCCCGTATCGTAGTTATCTACACGACGGGGAGTCAGGCAACTATG
GATGAACGAAATAGACAGATCGCTGAGATAGGTGCCTCACTGATTAAGCATTGGTAACCGATTCTAGGTG
CATTGGCGCAGAAAAAAATGCCTGATGCGACGCTGCGCGTCTTATACTCCCACATATGCCAGATTCAGCA
ACGGATACGGCTTCCCCAACTTGCCCACTTCCATACGTGTCCTCCTTACCAGAAATTTATCCTTAAGATC
GTTTAAACTCGACTCTGGCTCTATCGAATCTCCGTCGTTTCGAGCTTACGCGAACAGCCGTGGCGCTCAT
TTGCTCGTCGGGCATCGAATCTCGTCAGCTATCGTCAGCTTACCTTTTTGGCAGCGATCGCGGCTCCCGA
CATCTTGGACCATTAGCTCCACAGGTATCTTCTTCCCTCTAGTGGTCATAACAGCAGCTTCAGCTACCTC
TCAATTCAAAAAACCCCTCAAGACCCGTTTAGAGGCCCCAAGGGGTTATGCTATCAATCGTTGCGTTACA
CACACAAAAAACCAACACACATCCATCTTCGATGGATAGCGATTTTATTATCTAACTGCTGATCGAGTGT
AGCCAGATCTAGTAATCAATTACGGGGTCATTAGTTCATAGCCCATATATGGAGTTCCGCGTTACATAAC
TTACGGTAAATGGCCCGCCTGGCTGACCGCCCAACGACCCCCGCCCATTGACGTCAATAATGACGTATGT
TCCCATAGTAACGCCAATAGGGACTTTCCATTGACGTCAATGGGTGGAGTATTTACGGTAAACTGCCCAC
TTGGCAGTACATCAAGTGTATCATATGCCAAGTACGCCCCCTATTGACGTCAATGACGGTAAATGGCCCG
CCTGGCATTATGCCCAGTACATGACCTTATGGGACTTTCCTACTTGGCAGTACATCTACGTATTAGTCAT
CGCTATTACCATGCTGATGCGGTTTTGGCAGTACATCAATGGGCGTGGATAGCGGTTTGACTCACGGGGA
TTTCCAAGTCTCCACCCCATTGACGTCAATGGGAGTTTGTTTTGGCACCAAAATCAACGGGACTTTCCAA
AATGTCGTAACAACTCCGCCCCATTGACGCAAATGGGCGGTAGGCGTGTACGGTGGGAGGTCTATATAAG
CAGAGCTGGTTTAGTGAACCGTCAGATCAGATCTTTGTCGATCCTACCATCCACTCGACACACCCGCCAG
CGGCCGC
Features (pLannotate 1.2.2; 20 found; start..end, strand, type, name):
      8..1807    +  CDS            rep (fragment): R1AB_SARS - Experimental evidence at protein level: Swiss-Prot protein existence level 1. [2'-O-methyltransferase]: Methyltransferase that mediates mRNA cap 2'-O-ribose methylation to the 5'-cap structure of viral mRNAs. N7-methyl guanosine cap is a prerequisite for binding of nsp16. Therefore plays an essential role in viral mRNAs cap methylation which is essential to evade immune system. From Severe acute respiratory syndrome coronavirus (SARS-CoV).
   1832..1848    +  CDS            CBP (fragment): calmodulin-binding peptide derived from skeletal muscle myosin light chain kinase; binds calmodulin with nanomolar affinity in the presence of calcium
   1956..2077    -  polyA_signal   SV40 poly(A) signal: SV40 polyadenylation signal
   2100..2169    -  CDS            large T antigen (fragment): large T antigen from SV40 (simian virus 40)
   2192..2238    +  terminator     T7 terminator: transcription terminator for bacteriophage T7 RNA polymerase
   2268..2404    +  terminator     rrnG terminator: transcription terminator from the E. coli ribosomal RNA rrnG operon (Albrechtsen et al., 1991)
   2449..2520    +  misc_feature   3' β-globin insulator: insulator downstream of the human β-globin locus (Farrell et al., 2002)
   2746..3334    -  rep_origin     ori: high-copy-number ColE1/pMB1/pBR322/pUC origin of replication
   3506..3570    -  CDS            bla(M) (fragment): β-lactamase lacking the signal sequence; bla(M); allows cytosolic expression of β-lactamase
   3834..5043    +  promoter       UbC promoter: human ubiquitin C promoter
   5047..5644    +  CDS            PuroR (fragment): puromycin N-acetyltransferase; pac from Streptomyces; confers resistance to puromycin
   5673..5721    +  polyA_signal   poly(A) signal: synthetic polyadenylation signal
   5987..6847    +  CDS            AmpR: β-lactamase; bla; confers resistance to ampicillin, carbenicillin, and related antibiotics
   6860..6996    +  terminator     rrnG terminator: transcription terminator from the E. coli ribosomal RNA rrnG operon (Albrechtsen et al., 1991)
   7141..7212    +  misc_feature   5' β-globin insulator: insulator upstream of the human β-globin locus (Farrell et al., 2002)
   7217..7263    -  terminator     T7 terminator: transcription terminator for bacteriophage T7 RNA polymerase
   7281..7329    -  polyA_signal   poly(A) signal: synthetic polyadenylation signal
   7410..7713    +  enhancer       CMV enhancer: human cytomegalovirus immediate early enhancer
   7786..7803    -  promoter       CMV promoter (fragment): human cytomegalovirus (CMV) immediate early promoter
   7866..7917    +  promoter       CMVd2 promoter: truncated human cytomegalovirus (CMV) immediate early promoter that yields moderately reduced expression relative to the full-length promoter
