[The description below was written by a language model from this plasmid's Addgene catalogue record and pLannotate feature annotations shown in this document.]
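Description:
pGBW-m4133921 is a mammalian expression plasmid that carries the wild-type SARS-CoV-2 helicase, nsp13, in the pTwist_CMV_Puro_6 backbone. nsp13 is a mature cleavage product of the ORF1ab replicase polyprotein. The full sequence is about 8 kb. It is propagated in E. coli at high copy from a ColE1/pUC-type origin, with ampicillin selection from an intact β-lactamase gene.

The roughly 1.8 kb nsp13 coding sequence lies directly downstream of the CMV immediate-early enhancer and promoter elements. The automated annotation labels this region as a fragment of the related SARS-CoV replicase polyprotein and attaches a functional note about the 2'-O-methyltransferase. That label reflects a homology hit to the whole polyprotein, and the catalogue entry identifies the insert as the helicase. The open reading frame is fused at its C terminus to a backbone-encoded tag: a TEV protease cleavage site followed by a calmodulin-binding peptide (CBP). The feature table detects only a short CBP fragment and does not annotate the TEV site. CBP binds calmodulin in the presence of calcium, and the TEV site allows the tag to be removed afterwards. An SV40 polyadenylation signal follows the cassette.

A separate cassette uses the human ubiquitin C promoter to drive puromycin N-acetyltransferase, ending in a synthetic poly(A) signal, which allows puromycin selection of transfected mammalian cells. Bacterial terminators (T7, rrnG), an additional synthetic poly(A) signal and β-globin insulator elements flank the units, presumably to limit transcriptional read-through and interference between them. The construct suits transient or stably selected expression of tagged nsp13 in mammalian cells, and the tag points to affinity purification or pull-down work, although the record does not state a specific application.
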