Addgene plasmid #152707: pGBW-m4133921
Purpose: Mammalian expression plasmid for SARS-CoV-2 helicase
Depositing lab: Ginkgo Bioworks & Benjie Chen. Depositing organization: Ginkgo Bioworks.
Backbone
  Vector backbone: pTwist_CMV_Puro_6
  Backbone size w/o insert (bp): 6080
  Vector type: Mammalian Expression
  Selectable markers: Puromycin
Growth in bacteria
  Bacterial resistance: Ampicillin, 100 μg/mL
  Growth temperature: 37°C
  Growth strain: DH5alpha
  Copy number: High Copy
Gene/Insert
  Gene/Insert name: SARS-CoV-2 helicase (alt name: nsp13)
  Species: Severe acute respiratory syndrome coronavirus 2
  Insert size (bp): 1796
  Mutation: wt
  Entrez Gene: ORF1ab (a.k.a. GU280_gp01)
  Promoter: CMV
  Tag / fusion protein: Cleavable TEV;CBP (C terminal on backbone)
  Cloning method: Unknown
Resource information
  A portion of this plasmid was derived from a plasmid made by: GinkgoBioworks
Depositor comments: NCBI reference sequence: YP_009725308.1
How to cite: pGBW-m4133921 was a gift from Ginkgo Bioworks & Benjie Chen (Addgene plasmid # 152707 ; http://n2t.net/addgene:152707 ; RRID:Addgene_152707)
